Addgene plasmid #116083: CMV-TO-nTVMVPhcZhccTVMVP
Purpose: Expresses an engineered TVMV protease
Depositing lab: Michael Elowitz. Depositing organization: California Institute of Technology. Publication: Programmable protein circuits in living cells. Gao XJ, Chong LS, Kim MS, Elowitz MB. Science. 2018 Sep 21;361(6408):1252-1258. doi: 10.1126/science.aat5062. PubMed 30237357.
Backbone
  Vector backbone: CMV-TO-FlpIn
  Vector type: Mammalian Expression
Growth in bacteria
  Bacterial resistance: Ampicillin, 100 μg/mL
  Growth temperature: 37°C
  Growth strain: DH5alpha
  Copy number: High Copy
Gene/Insert
  Gene/Insert name: nTVMVPhcZhccTVMVP
  Species: Synthetic
  Cloning method: Gibson Cloning
Terms and licenses: Academic/Nonprofit Terms; Industry Terms: Not Available to Industry
How to cite: CMV-TO-nTVMVPhcZhccTVMVP was a gift from Michael Elowitz (Addgene plasmid # 116083 ; http://n2t.net/addgene:116083 ; RRID:Addgene_116083)
