[The description below was written by a language model from this plasmid's Addgene catalogue record and pLannotate feature annotations shown in this document.]
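Description:
CMV-TO-nTVMVPhcZhccTVMVP is a mammalian expression plasmid of about 6.1 kb built on the CMV-TO-FlpIn backbone, carrying a synthetic, engineered version of the tobacco vein mottling virus (TVMV) protease that was inserted by Gibson cloning. In bacteria it is maintained at high copy through a ColE1/pUC-type origin and selected with ampicillin via the β-lactamase gene. A partial f1 origin and remnants of the lac promoter/operator region are also annotated as backbone carry-over.

The expression cassette consists of the human CMV immediate-early enhancer and promoter followed by two short matches to tet operator sequences. This fits the "TO" designation, in which the CMV promoter can be repressed by Tet repressor and relieved by tetracycline or doxycycline in cells that express the repressor, while behaving constitutively elsewhere. Downstream lies the coding sequence, of which about 900 nt is recognised as the proteolytic nuclear inclusion protein A portion of the TVMV polyprotein, terminated by a bovine growth hormone polyadenylation signal. The insert name suggests N- and C-terminal protease segments joined through additional elements, but the record does not define these parts and the feature table annotates only the single TVMV match, so the exact architecture is not stated.

The backbone also carries an FRT site placed directly upstream of a hygromycin resistance gene that has no annotated promoter of its own, followed by an SV40 polyadenylation signal. This arrangement is typical of Flp-In vectors: FLP-mediated recombination into a genomic FRT landing site supplies the promoter, allowing hygromycin selection of single-copy, site-specific stable integrants. The plasmid was deposited as a component for building programmable protease-based protein circuits in living mammalian cells.
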