Features (pLannotate 1.2.2; 23 found; start..end, strand, type, name):
      1..17      +  polyA_signal   bGH poly(A) signal (fragment): bovine growth hormone polyadenylation signal
     33..56      +  polyA_signal   bGH poly(A) signal (fragment): bovine growth hormone polyadenylation signal
     60..81      +  promoter       SV40 promoter (fragment): SV40 enhancer and early promoter
    102..335     +  rep_origin     f1 ori (fragment) (sequence partly withheld): f1 bacteriophage origin of replication; arrow indicates direction of (+) strand synthesis
    340..387     +  protein_bind   FRT: FLP-mediated recombination occurs in the 8-bp core sequence TCTAGAAA (Turan and Bode, 2011). FLP recombinase from the Saccharomyces cerevisiae 2μ plasmid
    395..1417    +  CDS            HygR: aminoglycoside phosphotransferase from E. coli; aph(4)-Ia; confers resistance to hygromycin
   1427..1552    +  CDS            ble (fragment): BLE_KLEPN - Experimental evidence at protein level: Swiss-Prot protein existence level 1. Binding protein with a strong affinity to the bleomycin family of antibiotics. Binds to CL990; an antimitotic-antibiotic compound. From Klebsiella pneumoniae.
   1547..1668    +  polyA_signal   SV40 poly(A) signal: SV40 polyadenylation signal
   1741..1757    -  protein_bind   lac operator: The lac repressor binds to the lac operator to inhibit transcription in E. coli. This inhibition can be relieved by adding lactose or isopropyl-β-D-thiogalactopyranoside (IPTG). lac repressor encoded by lacI
   1765..1795    -  promoter       lac promoter: promoter for the E. coli lac operon
   1810..1831    -  protein_bind   CAP binding site: CAP binding activates transcription in the presence of cAMP. E. coli catabolite activator protein
   1844..1936    -  CDS            lacI (fragment): lac repressor; lacI; The lac repressor binds to the lac operator to inhibit transcription in E. coli. This inhibition can be relieved by adding lactose or isopropyl-β-D-thiogalactopyranoside (IPTG).
   2119..2707    -  rep_origin     ori: high-copy-number ColE1/pMB1/pBR322/pUC origin of replication
   2878..3738    -  CDS            AmpR: β-lactamase; bla; confers resistance to ampicillin, carbenicillin, and related antibiotics
   3739..3843    -  promoter       AmpR promoter: bla
   3902..3954    -  misc_feature   bom (fragment): basis of mobility region from pBR322
   4104..4483    +  enhancer       CMV enhancer: human cytomegalovirus immediate early enhancer
   4484..4687    +  promoter       CMV promoter: human cytomegalovirus (CMV) immediate early promoter
   4689..4708    +  promoter       PLtetO-1 promoter (fragment): modified phage lambda PL promoter with tet operator sites (Lutz and Bujard, 1997)
   4710..4729    +  promoter       PLtetO-1 promoter (fragment): modified phage lambda PL promoter with tet operator sites (Lutz and Bujard, 1997)
   4737..4770    +  promoter       TRE3GV promoter (fragment): 3rd-generation Tet-responsive promoter that can be activated by binding of Tet-On® 3G, optimized for retroviral and lentiviral vectors
   4869..5780    +  CDS            POLG_TVMV (fragment): Experimental evidence at protein level: Swiss-Prot protein existence level 1. [Nuclear inclusion protein A]: has RNA-binding and proteolytic activities. From Tobacco vein mottling virus (TVMV).
   5892..6003    +  polyA_signal   bGH poly(A) signal: bovine growth hormone polyadenylation signal
>Addgene plasmid #116083 | CMV-TO-nTVMVPhcZhccTVMVP | addgene full sequence | sequence record 225516 | Addgene NGS Result
TGCGGTGGGCTCTATGGAGATCTATCGATGTTCTGGGGATGCGGTGGGCTCTATGGCTTCTGAGGCGGAA
AGAACCAGCTGGGGCTCTAGGGGGTATCCCC
[124 nt withheld, positions 102-225]
C
[91 nt withheld, positions 227-317]
AGGGTGATGGTTCACGTACCTAGAAGTTCCTATTCCGAAGTTCCTATTCTCTAGAAAGTATAGGAACTTC
CTTGGCCAAAAAGCCTGAACTCACCGCGACGTCTGTCGAGAAGTTTCTGATCGAAAAGTTCGACAGCGTC
TCCGACCTGATGCAGCTCTCGGAGGGCGAAGAATCTCGTGCTTTCAGCTTCGATGTAGGAGGGCGTGGAT
ATGTCCTGCGGGTAAATAGCTGCGCCGATGGTTTCTACAAAGATCGTTATGTTTATCGGCACTTTGCATC
GGCCGCGCTCCCGATTCCGGAAGTGCTTGACATTGGGGAATTCAGCGAGAGCCTGACCTATTGCATCTCC
CGCCGTGCACAGGGTGTCACGTTGCAAGACCTGCCTGAAACCGAACTGCCCGCTGTTCTGCAGCCGGTCG
CGGAGGCCATGGATGCGATCGCTGCGGCCGATCTTAGCCAGACGAGCGGGTTCGGCCCATTCGGACCGCA
AGGAATCGGTCAATACACTACATGGCGTGATTTCATATGCGCGATTGCTGATCCCCATGTGTATCACTGG
CAAACTGTGATGGACGACACCGTCAGTGCGTCCGTCGCGCAGGCTCTCGATGAGCTGATGCTTTGGGCCG
AGGACTGCCCCGAAGTCCGGCACCTCGTGCACGCGGATTTCGGCTCCAACAATGTCCTGACGGACAATGG
CCGCATAACAGCGGTCATTGACTGGAGCGAGGCGATGTTCGGGGATTCCCAATACGAGGTCGCCAACATC
TTCTTCTGGAGGCCGTGGTTGGCTTGTATGGAGCAGCAGACGCGCTACTTCGAGCGGAGGCATCCGGAGC
TTGCAGGATCGCCGCGGCTCCGGGCGTATATGCTCCGCATTGGTCTTGACCAACTCTATCAGAGCTTGGT
TGACGGCAATTTCGATGATGCAGCTTGGGCGCAGGGTCGATGCGACGCAATCGTCCGATCCGGAGCCGGG
ACTGTCGGGCGTACACAAATCGCCCGCAGAAGCGCGGCCGTCTGGACCGATGGCTGTGTAGAAGTACTCG
CCGATAGTGGAAACCGACGCCCCAGCACTCGTCCGAGGGCAAAGGAATAGCACGTACTACGAGATTTCGA
TTCCACCGCCGCCTTCTATGAAAGGTTGGGCTTCGGAATCGTTTTCCGGGACGCCGGCTGGATGATCCTC
CAGCGCGGGGATCTCATGCTGGAGTTCTTCGCCCACCCCAACTTGTTTATTGCAGCTTATAATGGTTACA
AATAAAGCAATAGCATCACAAATTTCACAAATAAAGCATTTTTTTCACTGCATTCTAGTTGTGGTTTGTC
CAAACTCATCAATGTATCTTATCATGTCTGTATACCGTCGACCTCTAGCTAGAGCTTGGCGTAATCATGG
TCATAGCTGTTTCCTGTGTGAAATTGTTATCCGCTCACAATTCCACACAACATACGAGCCGGAAGCATAA
AGTGTAAAGCCTGGGGTGCCTAATGAGTGAGCTAACTCACATTAATTGCGTTGCGCTCACTGCCCGCTTT
CCAGTCGGGAAACCTGTCGTGCCAGCTGCATTAATGAATCGGCCAACGCGCGGGGAGAGGCGGTTTGCGT
ATTGGGCGCTCTTCCGCTTCCTCGCTCACTGACTCGCTGCGCTCGGTCGTTCGGCTGCGGCGAGCGGTAT
CAGCTCACTCAAAGGCGGTAATACGGTTATCCACAGAATCAGGGGATAACGCAGGAAAGAACATGTGAGC
AAAAGGCCAGCAAAAGGCCAGGAACCGTAAAAAGGCCGCGTTGCTGGCGTTTTTCCATAGGCTCCGCCCC
CCTGACGAGCATCACAAAAATCGACGCTCAAGTCAGAGGTGGCGAAACCCGACAGGACTATAAAGATACC
AGGCGTTTCCCCCTGGAAGCTCCCTCGTGCGCTCTCCTGTTCCGACCCTGCCGCTTACCGGATACCTGTC
CGCCTTTCTCCCTTCGGGAAGCGTGGCGCTTTCTCATAGCTCACGCTGTAGGTATCTCAGTTCGGTGTAG
GTCGTTCGCTCCAAGCTGGGCTGTGTGCACGAACCCCCCGTTCAGCCCGACCGCTGCGCCTTATCCGGTA
ACTATCGTCTTGAGTCCAACCCGGTAAGACACGACTTATCGCCACTGGCAGCAGCCACTGGTAACAGGAT
TAGCAGAGCGAGGTATGTAGGCGGTGCTACAGAGTTCTTGAAGTGGTGGCCTAACTACGGCTACACTAGA
AGAACAGTATTTGGTATCTGCGCTCTGCTGAAGCCAGTTACCTTCGGAAAAAGAGTTGGTAGCTCTTGAT
CCGGCAAACAAACCACCGCTGGTAGCGGTGGTTTTTTTGTTTGCAAGCAGCAGATTACGCGCAGAAAAAA
AGGATCTCAAGAAGATCCTTTGATCTTTTCTACGGGGTCTGACGCTCAGTGGAACGAAAACTCACGTTAA
GGGATTTTGGTCATGAGATTATCAAAAAGGATCTTCACCTAGATCCTTTTAAATTAAAAATGAAGTTTTA
AATCAATCTAAAGTATATATGAGTAAACTTGGTCTGACAGTTACCAATGCTTAATCAGTGAGGCACCTAT
CTCAGCGATCTGTCTATTTCGTTCATCCATAGTTGCCTGACTCCCCGTCGTGTAGATAACTACGATACGG
GAGGGCTTACCATCTGGCCCCAGTGCTGCAATGATACCGCGAGACCCACGCTCACCGGCTCCAGATTTAT
CAGCAATAAACCAGCCAGCCGGAAGGGCCGAGCGCAGAAGTGGTCCTGCAACTTTATCCGCCTCCATCCA
GTCTATTAATTGTTGCCGGGAAGCTAGAGTAAGTAGTTCGCCAGTTAATAGTTTGCGCAACGTTGTTGCC
ATTGCTACAGGCATCGTGGTGTCACGCTCGTCGTTTGGTATGGCTTCATTCAGCTCCGGTTCCCAACGAT
CAAGGCGAGTTACATGATCCCCCATGTTGTGCAAAAAAGCGGTTAGCTCCTTCGGTCCTCCGATCGTTGT
CAGAAGTAAGTTGGCCGCAGTGTTATCACTCATGGTTATGGCAGCACTGCATAATTCTCTTACTGTCATG
CCATCCGTAAGATGCTTTTCTGTGACTGGTGAGTACTCAACCAAGTCATTCTGAGAATAGTGTATGCGGC
GACCGAGTTGCTCTTGCCCGGCGTCAATACGGGATAATACCGCGCCACATAGCAGAACTTTAAAAGTGCT
CATCATTGGAAAACGTTCTTCGGGGCGAAAACTCTCAAGGATCTTACCGCTGTTGAGATCCAGTTCGATG
TAACCCACTCGTGCACCCAACTGATCTTCAGCATCTTTTACTTTCACCAGCGTTTCTGGGTGAGCAAAAA
CAGGAAGGCAAAATGCCGCAAAAAAGGGAATAAGGGCGACACGGAAATGTTGAATACTCATACTCTTCCT
TTTTCAATATTATTGAAGCATTTATCAGGGTTATTGTCTCATGAGCGGATACATATTTGAATGTATTTAG
AAAAATAAACAAATAGGGGTTCCGCGCACATTTCCCCGAAAAGTGCCACCTGACGTCGACGGATCGGGAG
ATCTCCCGATCCCCTATGGTGCACTCTCAGTACAATCTGCTCTGATGCCGCATAGTTAAGCCAGTATCTG
CTCCCTGCTTGTGTGTTGGAGGTCGCTGAGTAGTGCGCGAGCAAAATTTAAGCTACAACAAGGCAAGGCT
TGACCGACAATTGCATGAAGAATCTGCTTAGGGTTAGGCGTTTTGCGCTGCTTCGTACGGGCCAGATATA
CGCGTTGACATTGATTATTGACTAGTTATTAATAGTAATCAATTACGGGGTCATTAGTTCATAGCCCATA
TATGGAGTTCCGCGTTACATAACTTACGGTAAATGGCCCGCCTGGCTGACCGCCCAACGACCCCCGCCCA
TTGACGTCAATAATGACGTATGTTCCCATAGTAACGCCAATAGGGACTTTCCATTGACGTCAATGGGTGG
AGTATTTACGGTAAACTGCCCACTTGGCAGTACATCAAGTGTATCATATGCCAAGTACGCCCCCTATTGA
CGTCAATGACGGTAAATGGCCCGCCTGGCATTATGCCCAGTACATGACCTTATGGGACTTTCCTACTTGG
CAGTACATCTACGTATTAGTCATCGCTATTACCATGGTGATGCGGTTTTGGCAGTACATCAATGGGCGTG
GATAGCGGTTTGACTCACGGGGATTTCCAAGTCTCCACCCCATTGACGTCAATGGGAGTTTGTTTTGGCA
CCAAAATCAACGGGACTTTCCAAAATGTCGTAACAACTCCGCCCCATTGACGCAAATGGGCGGTAGGCGT
GTACGGTGGGAGGTCTATATAAGCAGAGCTCTCCCTATCAGTGATAGAGATCTCCCTATCAGTGATAGAG
ATCGTCGACGAGCTCGTTTAGTGAACCGTCAGATCGCCTGGAGACGCCATCCACGCTGTTTTGACCTCCA
TAGAAGACACCGGGACCGATCCAGCCTCCGGACTCTAGCGTTTAAACTTAAGCTTCGCCACCATGGGATC
CTCAAAAGCACTCCTGAAGGGAGTCCGCGACTTTAATCCTATATCAGCGTGTGTATGTTTGCTTGAAAAC
TCCTCTGATGGGCATTCAGAAAGGCTTTTTGGTATTGGGTTTGGTCCCTACATAATAGCAAACCAACACC
TGTTTCGACGCAATAACGGCGAGCTTACGATTAAGACGATGCACGGGGAATTTAAAGTGAAAAACAGCAC
ACAATTGCAAATGAAACCCGTCGAAGGGAGAGACATCATTGTAATAAAGATGGCAAAGGATTTCCCACCC
TTTCCGCAGAAATTGAAATTCCGGCAACCTACTATAAAGGATCGAGTTTGTATGGTTTCTACGAACTTTC
AGCAAGGCTCTGGCAGCAGCGACGAGATGGAGGAGTGTAGTCAGCACCTTGGCGGAGGTGGCAGCGCGCT
TAAGAAGGAACTTCAAGCAAACAAAAAAGAGTTGGCCCAACTGAAGTGGGAGTTGCAGGCGCTCAAAAAG
GAGCTCGCCCAGGGTGGCGGAGGATCTGATGAGATGGAAGAGTGCTCCCAACATTTGGGAGGGTCAGGGA
GCAAATCAGTCTCCTCCCTCGTGTCCGAATCCTCTCACATCGTTCACAAGGAAGATACCAGTTTCTGGCA
GCATTGGATTACCACAAAAGACGGGCAGTGCGGCTCACCGCTGGTGTCTATCATTGACGGGAACATTCTG
GGAATCCACTCCCTGACACACACCACTAACGGCTCAAACTATTTCGTTGAGTTCCCAGAGAAGTTCGTAG
CTACATATCTGGACGCTGCGGACGGCTGGTGCAAGAACTGGAAATTCAACGCGGACAAGATTTCATGGGG
TAGTTTCACGCTTGTCGAAGACGCGCCCGAGGACGACTTTATGGCGAAAAAAACCGTGGCTGCTATTATG
GATAGCTAGCTCGAGGAGGGCCCGAACAAAAACTCATCTCAGAAGAGGATCTGAATAGCGCCGTCGACCA
TCATCATAATCATCATTGAGTTTAAACCCGCTGATCAGCCTCGACTGTGCCTTCTAGTTGCCAGCCATCT
GTTGTTTGCCCCTCCCCCGTGCCTTCCTTGACCCTGGAAGGTGCCACTCCCACTGTCCTTTCCTAATAAA
ATGAGGAAATTGCATCACATTGTCTGAGTAGGTGTCATTCTATTCTGGGGGGTGGGGTGGGGCAGGACAG
CAAGGGGGAGGATTGGGAAGACAATAGCAGGCATGCTGGGGA
